Addgene plasmid #8402: p150 pPr-beta-gal
Depositing lab: Jeffrey Green. Depositing organization: National Cancer Institute (NCI). Publication: A single vector containing modified cre recombinase and LOX recombination sequences for inducible tissue-specific amplification of gene expression. Kaczmarczyk SJ, Green JE. Nucleic Acids Res 2001 Jun 15;29(12):E56-6. 10.1093/nar/29.12.e56 PubMed 11410679.
Backbone
  Vector backbone: pbeta-gal-Basic
  Backbone manufacturer: Clontech
  Backbone size w/o insert (bp): 7500
  Vector type: Mammalian Expression
Growth in bacteria
  Bacterial resistance: Ampicillin, 100 μg/mL
  Growth temperature: 37°C
  Growth strain: DH5alpha
  Copy number: High Copy
Gene/Insert
  Gene/Insert name: probasin promoter (alt name: Pbsn)
  Species: R. norvegicus (rat)
  Insert size (bp): 428
  Entrez Gene: Pbsn (a.k.a. PB)
  Cloning method: Restriction Enzyme; 5′ cloning site SmaI (destroyed during cloning); 3′ cloning site KpnI (not destroyed)
  Sequencing primers: 5′ pGL2-Fwd; 3′ M13_pUC_fwd_primer
Terms and licenses: Academic/Nonprofit Terms; Industry Terms: Not Available to Industry
Depositor comments: 428 bp probasin promoter fragment from prPb-tva950 (Pam Schwartzenberg, NCI)
How to cite: p150 pPr-beta-gal was a gift from Jeffrey Green (Addgene plasmid # 8402 ; http://n2t.net/addgene:8402 ; RRID:Addgene_8402)
