[The description below was written by a language model from this plasmid's Addgene catalogue record.]
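Description:
p150 pPr-beta-gal is a mammalian reporter plasmid built on the commercial pbeta-gal-Basic backbone (about 7.5 kb without insert), a promoterless vector designed so that a candidate regulatory fragment placed upstream of the lacZ coding sequence controls beta-galactosidase production. It is maintained in E. coli as a high-copy plasmid under ampicillin selection. No feature table accompanies the record, so the replication origin, polyadenylation signal and other backbone elements are not itemised here, and no mammalian selection marker is stated.

The insert is a 428 bp fragment of the rat probasin (Pbsn) promoter, subcloned from an earlier probasin-driven construct using SmaI at the 5′ end (site destroyed in cloning) and KpnI at the 3′ end (site retained). Probasin is a prostate-expressed, androgen-regulated gene, and its promoter is widely used to confer prostate-epithelium-specific, hormone-responsive transcription. In this plasmid the fragment presumably sits ahead of the lacZ reporter, as the construct name and backbone design imply, so that beta-galactosidase activity reads out promoter strength after transfection.

The associated work concerns a single-vector system that combines a modified Cre recombinase with lox sites to amplify gene expression from inducible, tissue-specific promoters. This plasmid itself carries no recorded Cre or lox elements. It is most plausibly a direct probasin-to-reporter construct giving the baseline activity of the relatively weak tissue-specific promoter, against which amplified expression could be compared, although the record does not spell out this role.
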