>Addgene plasmid #8402 | p150 pPr-beta-gal | addgene partial sequence | sequence record 17910 | 8402 with pGL2-Fwd 5'-ggtacgtggaggttttacttgc
CTGANCTGAACATAAAATGAATGCAATTGTTGTTGTTAACTTGTTTATTGCAGCTTATAATGGTTACAAA
TAAAGCAATAGCATCACAAATTTCACAAATAAAGCATTTTTTTCACTGCATTCTAGTTGTGGTTTGTCCA
AACTCATCAATGTATCTTATGGTACTGTAACTGANCTAACATAACCCTATGAAGCTTCCACAAGTGCATT
TANCCTCTCCNGTATTGCTGATGAATCCACAGTTCAGGTTCAATGGNGTTCAAAACTTGATCAAAAATGA
CCANACTTTATATTCTTACACCAACATCTATCTGATTGGAGGAATGGATAATANTCATCATGTTTAAACA
TCTACCATTCCAGTTAANAAAATATGATANCATCTTGTTCTTAGTCTTTTTCTTAATAGGGACATAAAGC
CCACAAATAAAAATATGCCTGAAGAATGGGACAGGCATTGGGCATTGTCCATGCCTANTAAAGTACTCCA
AGAACCTATTTGTATACNANATGACACAATGTCAATGTCTGTGTACAACNGNNAACTGGGATGCAAGACA
CTGCCCATGCCNATCATCCTGAAAANCANCTATNAAAAGCAGGAAGCTACTCTGCACCTTGTCANTGANG
TCCANANACCTACNGGTCNACTCTANAGGANCCCCGNGTACCNAGCTCTTACNCGTGCTAGCTCGANATC
TAANTNAAGCTTGGGGNATCGAAAGAGCCTGCTAAAGCAAAAAAGAANTCACCATGTCGTTTACTTTGAC
CAAC
